>Addgene plasmid #99757 | pHI-Smed-NF-YA3 | addgene full sequence | sequence record 193942 | Addgene NGS Result
CAAAAAACCCCTCAAGACCCGTTTAGAGGCCCCAAGGGGTTATGCTAGGCGCGCCGGATCCTAATACGAC
TCACTATAGGGAGATTTAGGTGACACTATAGAAGTGACCTTCGTGAAATCACATTGAGAGCATGGATTCA
TACTGAACGAAATAAACGGCGAACATTACAACGCAGTGACATAACGTTGGCTGTCGCTGATGGTGATACC
GATCAATTTGATTTCTTAATTGATATTGTTCCAAGAGATGAAATCAAAAGTCATGGCTCTGCCACAAAAC
GAGAAGAAACATCTCATAATCAACCAATGACACAAGTCACTGGGAATTTAAACTTATTTGGAGGAAACAC
TATTCAGTTAAATACTCAAGCTTTATCGTCAGGGCAATTAGGATTAGTTGATTCAAATGGTTTATCAGTT
GGAGCTAATATAATTCAAGCTCAAGGCAATCAATCAAATGTTCAAAATCAATCTCATGGAGCTGTGCAGT
ATGTTTTACAATTACCGATTGGCTCTAACAATTCTTTATCGGGTGGTCAAACAATTCAAATTCAAATGTT
ACCTCAGTCAATGATATCCAATTCCAGCGATAATCAAACCGCGACTACAATGACAACATCCAGCACCGTT
TTGAATGGTCAACAACAATCTCATATATTTGCGATTGGTGGAAACCAGACCAAAGGTCTCCCTTTAGTGA
GGGTTAATTCTCCCTATAGTGAGTCGTATTAGGATCCGGCGCGCCTAGCATAACCCCTTGGGGCCTCTAA
ACGGGTCTTGAGGGGTTTTTTGACGCGTCGATTTCGGCCTATTGGTTAAAAAATGAGCTGATTTAACAAA
AATTTAACGCGAATTTTAACAAAATTCAGGGCGCAAGGGCTGCTAAAGGAAGCGGAACACGTAGAAAGCC
AGTCCGCAGAAACGGTGCTGACCCCGGATGAATGTCAGCTACTGGGCTATCTGGACAAGGGAAAACGCAA
GCGCAAAGAGAAAGCAGGTAGCTTGCAGTGGGCTTACATGGCGATAGCTAGACTGGGCGGTTTTATGGAC
AGCAAGCGAACCGGAATTGCCAGCTGGGGCGCCCTCTGGTAAGGTTGGGAAGCCCTGCAAAGTAAACTGG
ATGGCTTTCTTGCCGCCAATGATCTGATGGCGCAGGGGATCAAGATCTGATCAAGAGACAGGATGAGGAT
CGTTTCGCATGATTGAACAAGATGGATTGCACGCAGGTTCTCCGGCCGCTTGGGTGGAGAGGCTATTCGG
CTATGACTGGGCACAACAGACAATCGGCTGCTCTGATGCCGCCGTGTTCCGGCTGTCAGCGCAGGGGCGC
CCGGTTCTTTTTGTCAAGACCGACCTGTCCGGTGCCCTGAATGAACTGCAGGACGAGGCAGCGCGGCTAT
CGTGGCTGGCCACGACGGGCGTTCCTTGCGCAGCTGTGCTCGACGTTGTCACTGAAGCGGGAAGGGACTG
GCTGCTATTGGGCGAAGTGCCGGGGCAGGATCTCCTGTCATCCCACCTTGCTCCTGCCGAGAAAGTATCC
ATCATGGCTGATGCAATGCGGCGGCTGCATACGCTTGATCCGGCTACCTGCCCATTCGACCACCAAGCGA
AACATCGCATCGAGCGAGCACGTACTCGGATGGAAGCCGGTCTTGTCGATCAGGATGATCTGGACGAAGA
GCATCAGGGGCTCGCGCCAGCCGAACTGTTCGCCAGGCTCAAGGCGCGCATGCCCGACGGCGAGGATCTC
GTCGTGACCCATGGCGATGCCTGCTTGCCGAATATCATGGTGGAAAATGGCCGCTTTTCTGGATTCATCG
ACTGTGGCCGGCTGGGTGTGGCGGACCGCTATCAGGACATAGCGTTGGCTACCCGTGATATTGCTGAAGA
GCTTGGCGGCGAATGGGCTGACCGCTTCCTCGTGCTTTACGGTATCGCCGCTCCCGATTCGCAGCGCATC
GCCTTCTATCGCCTTCTTGACGAGTTCTTCTGAATTGAAAAAGGAAGAGTATGAGTATTCAACATTTCCG
TGTCGCCCTTATTCCCTTTTTTGCGGCATTTTGCCTTCCTGTTTTTGCTCACCCAGAAACGCTGGTGAAA
GTAAAAGATGCTGAAGATCAGTTGGGTGCACGAGTGGGTTACATCGAACTGGATCTCAACAGCGGTAAGA
TCCTTGAGAGTTTTCGCCCCGAAGAACGTTTTCCAATGATGAGCACTTTTAAAGTTCTGCTATGTGGCGC
GGTATTATCCCGTATTGACGCCGGGCAAGAGCAACTCGGTCGCCGCATACACTATTCTCAGAATGACTTG
GTTGAGTACTCACCAGTCACAGAAAAGCATCTTACGGATGGCATGACAGTAAGAGAATTATGCAGTGCTG
CCATAACCATGAGTGATAACACTGCGGCCAACTTACTTCTGACAACGATCGGAGGACCGAAGGAGCTAAC
CGCTTTTTTGCACAACATGGGGGATCATGTAACTCGCCTTGATCGTTGGGAACCGGAGCTGAATGAAGCC
ATACCAAACGACGAGCGTGACACCACGATGCCTGTAGCAATGGCAACAACGTTGCGCAAACTATTAACTG
GCGAACTACTTACTCTAGCTTCCCGGCAACAATTAATAGACTGGATGGAGGCGGATAAAGTTGCAGGACC
ACTTCTGCGCTCGGCCCTTCCGGCTGGCTGGTTTATTGCTGATAAATCTGGAGCCGGTGAGCGTGGGTCT
CGCGGTATCATTGCAGCACTGGGGCCAGATGGTAAGCCCTCCCGTATCGTAGTTATCTACACGACGGGGA
GCCAGGCAACTATGGATGAACGAAATAGACAGATCGCTGAGATAGGTGCCTCACTGATTAAGCATTGGTA
ACTGTCAGACCAAGTTTACTCATATATACTTTAGATTGATTTAAAACTTCATTTTTAATTTAAAAGGATC
TAGGTGAAGATCCTTTTTGATAATCTCATGACCAAAATCCCTTAACGTGAGTTTTCGTTCCACTGAGCGT
CAGACCCCGTAGAAAAGATCAAAGGATCTTCTTGAGATCCTTTTTTTCTGCGCGTAATCTGCTGCTTGCA
AACAAAAAAACCACCGCTACCAGCGGTGGTTTGTTTGCCGGATCAAGAGCTACCAACTCTTTTTCCGAAG
GTAACTGGCTTCAGCAGAGCGCAGATACCAAATACTGTTCTTCTAGTGTAGCCGTAGTTAGGCCACCACT
TCAAGAACTCTGTAGCACCGCCTACATACCTCGCTCTGCTAATCCTGTTACCAGTGGCTGCTGCCAGTGG
CGATAAGTCGTGTCTTACCGGGTTGGACTCAAGACGATAGTTACCGGATAAGGCGCAGCGGTCGGGCTGA
ACGGGGGGTTCGTGCACACAGCCCAGCTTGGAGCGAACGACCTACACCGAACTGAGATACCTACAGCGTG
AGCTATGAGAAAGCGCCACGCTTCCCGAAGGGAGAAAGGCGGACAGGTATCCGGTAAGCGGCAGGGTCGG
AACAGGAGAGCGCACGAGGGAGCTTCCAGGGGGAAACGCCTGGTATCTTTATAGTCCTGTCGGGTTTCGC
CACCTCTGACTTGAGCGTCGATTTTTGTGATGCTCGTCAGGGGGGCGGAGCCTATGGAAAAACGCCAGCA
ACGCGGCCTTTTTACGGTTCCTGGCCTTTTGCTGGCCTTTTGCTCACATGTTCTTTCCTGCGTTATCCCC
TGATTCTGTGGATAACCGTATTACCGCCTTTGAGTGAGCTGATACCGCTCGCCGCAGCCGAACGACCGAG
CGCAGCGAGTCAGTGAGCGAGGAAGCACGCGT
Features (pLannotate 1.2.2; 13 found; start..end, strand, type, name):
      1..48      -  terminator     T7 terminator: transcription terminator for bacteriophage T7 RNA polymerase
     62..80      +  promoter       T7 promoter: promoter for bacteriophage T7 RNA polymerase
     84..102     +  promoter       SP6 promoter: promoter for bacteriophage SP6 RNA polymerase
    115..267     +  CDS            NFYC2 (fragment): NFYC2_ARATH - Also known as HAP5B. Experimental evidence at protein level: Swiss-Prot protein existence level 1. Stimulates the transcription of various genes by recognizing and binding to a CCAAT motif in promoters. From Arabidopsis thaliana (Mouse-ear cress).
    691..709     -  promoter       T3 promoter: promoter for bacteriophage T3 RNA polymerase
    713..731     -  promoter       T7 promoter: promoter for bacteriophage T7 RNA polymerase
    745..792     +  terminator     T7 terminator: transcription terminator for bacteriophage T7 RNA polymerase
    799..865     +  rep_origin     M13 ori (fragment): M13 bacteriophage origin of replication; arrow indicates direction of (+) strand synthesis
    868..1167    +  CDS            tnpA (fragment): TN5P_ECOLX - Also known as tnp. Experimental evidence at protein level: Swiss-Prot protein existence level 1. Mediates transposition of transposon Tn5 by a 'cut and paste' mechanism. First, the monomeric transposase binds the 19 bp inverted DNA repeats flanking the transposon. Then, dimerization of the DNA- bound transposase creates a synaptic DNA complex. After nicking of the first DNA strand, excision of the transposon proceeds through a series of intermediates. The transposase then mediates the insertion of the transposon at a new site by strand transfer. The activity of the wild- type tran
   1199..1990    +  CDS            neo: KKA2_KLEPN - Also known as kan, nptII. Experimental evidence at protein level: Swiss-Prot protein existence level 1. Resistance to kanamycin, neomycin, paromomycin, ribostamycin, butirosin and gentamicin B. From Klebsiella pneumoniae.
   1994..2010    +  promoter       AmpR promoter (fragment): bla
   2011..2871    +  CDS            AmpR: β-lactamase; bla; confers resistance to ampicillin, carbenicillin, and related antibiotics
   3042..3630    +  rep_origin     ori: high-copy-number ColE1/pMB1/pBR322/pUC origin of replication
