[The description below was written by a language model from this plasmid's Addgene catalogue record and pLannotate feature annotations shown in this document.]
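Description:
pHI-Smed-NF-YA3 is a 3.8 kb bacterial plasmid built on the pJC53.2 backbone and carrying a cDNA fragment from the planarian Schmidtea mediterranea that encodes a subunit of the CCAAT-binding NF-Y transcription factor. The record is internally inconsistent about which subunit. The plasmid name says NF-YA3, but both the purpose and insert fields say NF-YC. The sequence annotation supports the latter, since the only hit within the insert is a short region with homology to a plant NF-YC protein. The cloning sites are not recorded. The depositor notes that inserts in this series were amplified from cDNA and may differ from reference sequences.

The insert lies between two sets of phage promoters that point inward. T7 and SP6 promoters read into it from one side and T7 and T3 promoters from the other, and a T7 terminator lies outside each promoter pair. With this layout, SP6 or T3 polymerase can make a single-stranded sense or antisense transcript. T7 polymerase can transcribe both strands to give double-stranded RNA. Although the plasmid is catalogued as a bacterial expression vector, the repository notes that it was made for in vitro transcription and may not suit overexpression. This fits use in generating riboprobes for in situ hybridization or dsRNA for RNA interference, in keeping with the associated study of NF-Y function in planarian spermatogonial stem cells.

The plasmid is propagated in E. coli from a high-copy ColE1/pUC-type origin. The listed selection is kanamycin, conferred by the neo (nptII) gene. An ampicillin resistance gene is also annotated, along with fragments of an M13 origin and of Tn5 transposase sequence next to neo.
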