Addgene plasmid #99757: pHI-Smed-NF-YA3
Purpose: Expresses S. meditearranea NF-YC
Depositing lab: Phillip Newmark. Depositing organization: University of Illinois at Urbana-Champaign. Publication: NF-YB Regulates Spermatogonial Stem Cell Self-Renewal and Proliferation in the Planarian Schmidtea mediterranea. Iyer H, Collins JJ 3rd, Newmark PA. PLoS Genet. 2016 Jun 15;12(6):e1006109. doi: 10.1371/journal.pgen.1006109. eCollection 2016 Jun. PGENETICS-D-15-01162 PubMed 27304889.
Backbone
  Vector backbone: pJC53.2
  Vector type: Bacterial Expression
Growth in bacteria
  Bacterial resistance: Kanamycin, 50 μg/mL
  Growth temperature: 37°C
  Growth strain: DH5alpha
  Copy number: Unknown
Gene/Insert
  Gene/Insert name: NF-YC
  Cloning method: Restriction Enzyme; 5′ cloning site unknown (unknown if destroyed); 3′ cloning site unknown (unknown if destroyed)
Terms and licenses: Academic/Nonprofit Terms; Industry Terms: Not Available to Industry
Depositor comments: Addgene Note: These plasmids were generated for in vitro transcription and may not be suitable for overexpression studies. The inserts were amplified from cDNA and may differ from NCBI reference sequences.
How to cite: pHI-Smed-NF-YA3 was a gift from Phillip Newmark (Addgene plasmid # 99757 ; http://n2t.net/addgene:99757 ; RRID:Addgene_99757)
